>Addgene plasmid #1960 | pBABE BRG1 (K->R) | addgene partial sequence | sequence record 16932 | 1960 with pBABE5'
TGGTACGTAGGAATTCGCCAGCACAGTGGTCGACGGTATCGATAAGCTTGATAACTGGTAAGTTTAGTCT
TTTTGTCTTTTATTTCAGGTCCCGGATCCGGTGGTGGTGCAAATCAAAGAACTGCTCCTCAGTGGATGTT
GCCTTTACTTCTAGGCCTGTACGGAAGTGTTACTTCTGCTCTAAAAGCTGCTCTAGCCCTCGACGGCGCC
GGCGGCTCCTGCAGGAGGCCACTGTCTGCAGCTCCCGTGAAGATGTCCACTCCAGACCCACCCCTGGGCG
GAACTCCTCGGCCAGGTCCTTCCCCGGGCCCTGGCCCTTCCCCTGGAGCCATGCTGGGCCCTAGCCCGGG
TCCCTCGCCGGGCTCCGCCCACAGCATGATGGGGCCCAGCCCAGGGCCGCCCTCAGCAGGACACCCCATC
CCCACCCAGGGGCCTGGAGGGTACCCTCAGGACAACATGCACCAGATGCACAAGCCCATGGAGTCCATGC
ATGAGAAGGGCATGTCGGACGACCCGCGCTACAACCAGATGAAAGGAATGGGGATGCGGTCAGGGGGCCA
TGCTGGGATGGGGCCCCCGCCCAGCCCCATGGACCAGCACTCCCAAGGTTACCCCTCGCCCCTGGGTGGC
TCTGAGCATGCCTCTAGTCCAGTTCCAGCCAGTGGCCCGTCTTCGGGGCCCCAGATGTCTTCCGGGCCAG
GAGGTGCCCCGCTGGATGGTGCTGACCCCCAGGCCTTGGGGCAGCCAAACCGGGGCCCAACCCCATTTAA
CC
