>Addgene plasmid #1960 | pBABE BRG1 (K->R) | addgene partial sequence | sequence record 37122 | pBABE-3
TTTGTCATCGTCGTCCTTGTAGTCGTCTTCTTCGCTGCCACTTCCTGAGCGGTCCTCCTCTTGTTCCTCC
TCACTGTCATCGTCACTCACGACCGGCTTGGCTCGGGACCCTCGGCTCGGCCGCCGCCGGCCGCCCTTCA
GCTGGTCCTGTGCCTTCTCCTTCCGGCCAAGCTTGATCTTCACTTTGACGGACCGAGATTCGGATTCGGA
GCCTTCCTCCTCGCCCTCTTCCTCCTCCTCACTCTCCTCGCCTTCACTGTCATCCTCCTTCTCGATTTTC
TGCCGCACGCTGGTGAAGACCGACTGCAAGACGATGGAGTCTTCATAGATCAGGGAGCCCTCCAGGTTGA
AGGTCTGTGCGTTCTGGCACAGGAGCATGACGTCCTTCTCTAGGTCGTTGAGGCTGCGGTACTTGTGGTT
GCGAATGCGCTCCTTTATCTTCTTGAAGTCCACGGGCTTGCGGATGAGCTCGTAGTACTCGGGCAGCTCC
TTTCGCGAGGGCAGCTGGATGAAGACCTCGCTGAGCTGACGTCCACTGCTGCTGTCCTTGTACTTGATCA
CGGCATCCACAATCTTCTTCATCTTCTTGGTGAGGTTGGGTGGGTTAGGGGAGAGTTTCTCGGCAGGCGG
CCGCCCGCGCTTCTTC
