>Addgene plasmid #1960 | pBABE BRG1 (K->R) | addgene partial sequence | sequence record 38743 | hSMARCA4-F 5'-cagtcagcgcttatggtcaa-3'
TTTGGAGTGGCTGGTGTCCCTGTACAACAACAACCTGAACGGCATCCTGGCCGACGAGATGGGTCTGGGG
AGGTCCATCCAGACCATCGCGCTCATCACGTACCTCATGGAGCACAAACGCATCAATGGGCCCTTCCTCA
TCATCGTGCCTCTCTCAACGCTGTCCAACTGGGCGTACGAGTTTGACAAGTGGGCCCCCTCCGTGGTGAA
GGTGTCTTACAAGGGATCCCCAGCAGCAAGACGGGCCTTTGTCCCCCAGCTCCGGAGTGGGAAGTTCAAC
GTCTTGCTGACGACGTACGAATACATCATCAAAGACAAGCACATCCTCGCCAAGATCCGTTGGAAGTACA
TGATTGTGGACGAAGGTCACCGCATGAAGAACCACCACTGCAAGCTGACGCAGGTGCTCAACACGCACTA
TGTGGCACCCCGCCGCCTGCTGCTGACGGGCACACCGCTGCAGAACAAGCTTCCCGAGCTCTGGGCGCTG
CTCAACTTCCTGCTGCCCACCATCTTCAAGAGCTGCAGCACCTTCGAGCAGTGGTTTAACGCACCCTTTG
CCATGACCGGGGAAAAGGTGGACCTGAATGAGGAGGAAACCATTCTCATCATCCGGCGTCTCCACAAAGT
GCTGCGGCCCTTCTTGCTCCGACGACTCAAGAAGGAAGTCGAGGCCCAGTTGCCCGAAAAGGTGGAGTAC
GTCATCAAGTGCGACATGTCTGCGCTGCAGCGAGTGCTCTACCGCCACATGCAGGCCAAGGGCGTGCTGC
TGACTGATGGCTCCGAGAAGGACAAGAAGGGCAAAGGCGGCACCAAGACCCTGATGAACACCATCATGCA
GCTGCGGAAGATCTGCAACCACCCCTACATGTTCCAGCACATCGAGGAGTCC
