[The description below was written by a language model from this plasmid's Addgene catalogue record.]
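Description:
pBABE BRG1 (K->R) is a retroviral mammalian expression plasmid built on the pBABE-puro backbone (about 5.2 kb without insert). It is maintained in E. coli as a high-copy plasmid under ampicillin selection, and it carries a puromycin marker for selecting transduced or transfected mammalian cells. No feature table accompanies the record, so individual regulatory elements are not listed. In the standard pBABE design, the insert sits between Moloney murine leukemia virus long terminal repeats and is transcribed from the 5′ LTR, a packaging signal allows the transcript to be incorporated into virions when the plasmid is introduced into a packaging cell line, and the puromycin resistance gene is driven by a separate internal promoter.

The payload is an approximately 5 kb insert encoding human BRG1 (SMARCA4, also called BAF190A), the catalytic ATPase subunit of SWI/SNF-type chromatin remodeling complexes, with a FLAG epitope at its C terminus. The coding sequence carries a K798R substitution in the ATP binding site, a change of the kind generally used to abolish ATPase activity while leaving the protein otherwise intact. The entire FLAG-tagged mutant sequence was released from a pBluescript-based intermediate as a SalI fragment and ligated into SalI-linearized, dephosphorylated pBABE. Both SalI sites are retained, and because a single enzyme was used, the cloning itself was not directional.

The construct suits stable expression of an ATP-binding-site mutant BRG1 in mammalian cells, with the FLAG tag enabling detection and affinity purification of BRG1-containing complexes. This fits the associated work on purifying and characterizing Brg1 and hBrm remodeling complexes, where such a mutant can serve as a comparison to the wild-type protein.
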