Addgene plasmid #1960: pBABE BRG1 (K->R)
Depositing lab: Robert Kingston. Depositing organization: Massachusetts General Hospital. Publication: Purification and characterization of mSin3A-containing Brg1 and hBrm chromatin remodeling complexes. Sif S, Saurin AJ, Imbalzano AN, Kingston RE. Genes Dev 2001 Mar 1;15(5):603-18. 10.1101/gad.872801 PubMed 11238380.
Backbone
  Vector backbone: pBABE-puro
  Backbone size w/o insert (bp): 5200
  Vector type: Mammalian Expression, Retroviral
  Selectable markers: Puromycin
Growth in bacteria
  Bacterial resistance: Ampicillin, 100 μg/mL
  Growth temperature: 37°C
  Growth strain: DH5alpha
  Copy number: High Copy
Gene/Insert
  Gene/Insert name: BRG1 (alt name: BAF190a)
  Species: H. sapiens (human)
  Insert size (bp): 5000
  Mutation: K798R. Mutation in ATP binding site.
  Entrez Gene: SMARCA4 (a.k.a. BAF190, BAF190A, BRG1, CSS4, MRD16, OTSC12, RTPS2, SNF2, SNF2-beta, SNF2L4, SNF2LB, SWI2, hSNF2b)
  Tag / fusion protein: flag (C terminal on insert)
  Cloning method: Restriction Enzyme; 5′ cloning site SalI (not destroyed); 3′ cloning site SalI (not destroyed)
  Sequencing primers: 5′ pBABE 5'
Terms and licenses: Academic/Nonprofit Terms; Industry Terms: Not Available to Industry
Depositor comments: Vector: pBabe linearized with SalI and CIP'd. Insert: pBS-CeBRG1 (K->R) digested with SalI to liberate entire flag tagged BRG1 K->R Seq. (Kingston #981)
How to cite: pBABE BRG1 (K->R) was a gift from Robert Kingston (Addgene plasmid # 1960)
